Addgene plasmid #41379: TAL3205
Depositing lab: Keith Joung. Depositing organization: Massachusetts General Hospital. Publication: Targeted gene disruption in somatic zebrafish cells using engineered TALENs. Sander JD, Cade L, Khayter C, Reyon D, Peterson RT, Joung JK, Yeh JR. Nat Biotechnol. 2011 Aug 5;29(8):697-8. doi: 10.1038/nbt.1934. PubMed 21822241.
Backbone
  Vector backbone: JDS70
  Backbone manufacturer: Addgene plasmid #32285
  Backbone size w/o insert (bp): 6447
  Vector type: Mammalian Expression ; T7
Growth in bacteria
  Bacterial resistance: Ampicillin, 100 μg/mL
  Growth temperature: 37°C
  Growth strain: XL1 Blue
  Copy number: High Copy
Gene/Insert
  Gene/Insert name: ZebrafishCommunity-zgc-193690-Right (alt name: zgc-193690)
  Species: D. rerio (zebrafish)
  Insert size (bp): 1640
  Promoter: CMV
  Tag / fusion protein: 3X Flag (N terminal on backbone); WT FOKI (C terminal on backbone)
  Cloning method: Restriction Enzyme; 5′ cloning site N/A (destroyed during cloning); 3′ cloning site N/A (destroyed during cloning)
  Sequencing primers: 5′ CMV-F; 3′ BGH-rev
Terms and licenses: Academic/Nonprofit Terms; Industry Terms: Not Available to Industry
Depositor comments: Target binding site: TCCACCTGGTTTGTGTTA It is strongly recommended that users perform a diagnostic digest to verify this plasmid prior to use. For example, a double digest of the plasmid with BamHI and KpnI should result in two bands at 2.3kb and 5.8kb.
How to cite: TAL3205 was a gift from Keith Joung (Addgene plasmid # 41379 ; http://n2t.net/addgene:41379 ; RRID:Addgene_41379)
