[The description below was written by a language model from this plasmid's Addgene catalogue record.]
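Description:
TAL3205 is a TALEN expression plasmid built on the JDS70 backbone (about 6.4 kb without insert), a mammalian expression vector that also carries a T7 promoter. It is maintained in E. coli as a high-copy plasmid under ampicillin selection. No feature table accompanies the record, so the origin of replication and polyadenylation signal are not explicitly listed. The use of a BGH reverse sequencing primer suggests a BGH terminator region downstream of the coding sequence.

The insert, roughly 1.6 kb, encodes a custom array of TAL effector repeats designed to recognise a specific DNA site in the zebrafish gene zgc-193690. It is designated the "Right" monomer, which implies that it works together with a matching left-hand TALEN that binds the opposite half-site. The repeat array was cloned into the backbone by restriction enzyme cloning that destroyed the junction sites. This places it in frame between a backbone-encoded N-terminal 3X FLAG tag and a C-terminal wild-type FokI nuclease domain. Because FokI must dimerise to cut, the two TALEN monomers have to bind adjacent half-sites to produce a double-strand break, and error-prone repair of that break can create disruptive insertions or deletions.

Expression in cultured cells is driven by the CMV promoter. The T7 promoter would permit in vitro transcription of mRNA, the usual route for delivery into zebrafish embryos. The construct belongs to a set of nucleases made for targeted gene disruption in zebrafish. The depositor recommends confirming the plasmid by diagnostic digest before use, a sensible precaution given the repetitive TAL array.
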