>Addgene plasmid #41379 | TAL3205 | depositor partial sequence | sequence record 55018 | TAL3205 sequence 2430 bps
TCTAGAGCTAGCACCATGGACTACAAAGACCATGACGGTGATTATAAAGATCATGACATCGATTACAAGG
ATGACGATGACAAGATGGCCCCCAAGAAGAAGAGGAAGGTGGGCATTCACCGCGGGGTACCTATGGTGGA
CTTGAGGACACTCGGTTATTCGCAACAGCAACAGGAGAAAATCAAGCCTAAGGTCAGGAGCACCGTCGCG
CAACACCACGAGGCGCTTGTGGGGCATGGCTTCACTCATGCGCATATTGTCGCGCTTTCACAGCACCCTG
CGGCGCTTGGGACGGTGGCTGTCAAATACCAAGATATGATTGCGGCCCTGCCCGAAGCCACGCACGAGGC
AATTGTAGGGGTCGGTAAACAGTGGTCGGGAGCGCGAGCACTTGAGGCGCTGCTGACTGTGGCGGGTGAG
CTTAGGGGGCCTCCGCTCCAGCTCGACACCGGGCAGCTGCTGAAGATCGCGAAGAGAGGGGGAGTAACAG
CGGTAGAGGCAGTGCACGCCTGGCGCAATGCGCTCACCGGGGCCCCCTTGAACCTGACCCCAGACCAGGT
AGTCGCAATCGCGTCACATGACGGGGGAAAGCAAGCCCTGGAAACCGTGCAAAGGTTGTTGCCGGTCCTT
TGTCAAGACCACGGCCTTACACCGGAGCAAGTCGTGGCCATTGCATCCCACGACGGTGGCAAACAGGCTC
TTGAGACGGTTCAGAGACTTCTCCCAGTTCTCTGTCAAGCCCACGGGCTGACTCCCGATCAAGTTGTAGC
GATTGCGTCGAACATTGGAGGGAAACAAGCATTGGAGACTGTCCAACGGCTCCTTCCCGTGTTGTGTCAA
GCCCACGGTTTGACGCCTGCACAAGTGGTCGCCATCGCCAGCCATGATGGCGGTAAGCAGGCGCTGGAAA
CAGTACAGCGCCTGCTGCCTGTACTGTGCCAGGATCATGGACTGACCCCAGACCAGGTAGTCGCAATCGC
GTCACATGACGGGGGAAAGCAAGCCCTGGAAACCGTGCAAAGGTTGTTGCCGGTCCTTTGTCAAGACCAC
GGCCTTACACCGGAGCAAGTCGTGGCCATTGCAAGCAATGGGGGTGGCAAACAGGCTCTTGAGACGGTTC
AGAGACTTCTCCCAGTTCTCTGTCAAGCCCACGGGCTGACTCCCGATCAAGTTGTAGCGATTGCGAATAA
CAATGGAGGGAAACAAGCATTGGAGACTGTCCAACGGCTCCTTCCCGTGTTGTGTCAAGCCCACGGTTTG
ACGCCTGCACAAGTGGTCGCCATCGCCAACAACAACGGCGGTAAGCAGGCGCTGGAAACAGTACAGCGCC
TGCTGCCTGTACTGTGCCAGGATCATGGACTGACCCCAGACCAGGTAGTCGCAATCGCGTCAAACGGAGG
GGGAAAGCAAGCCCTGGAAACCGTGCAAAGGTTGTTGCCGGTCCTTTGTCAAGACCACGGCCTTACACCG
GAGCAAGTCGTGGCCATTGCAAGCAATGGGGGTGGCAAACAGGCTCTTGAGACGGTTCAGAGACTTCTCC
CAGTTCTCTGTCAAGCCCACGGGCTGACTCCCGATCAAGTTGTAGCGATTGCGTCCAACGGTGGAGGGAA
ACAAGCATTGGAGACTGTCCAACGGCTCCTTCCCGTGTTGTGTCAAGCCCACGGTTTGACGCCTGCACAA
GTGGTCGCCATCGCCAACAACAACGGCGGTAAGCAGGCGCTGGAAACAGTACAGCGCCTGCTGCCTGTAC
TGTGCCAGGATCATGGACTGACCCCAGACCAGGTAGTCGCAATCGCGTCAAACGGAGGGGGAAAGCAAGC
CCTGGAAACCGTGCAAAGGTTGTTGCCGGTCCTTTGTCAAGACCACGGCCTTACACCGGAGCAAGTCGTG
GCCATTGCAAATAATAACGGTGGCAAACAGGCTCTTGAGACGGTTCAGAGACTTCTCCCAGTTCTCTGTC
AAGCCCACGGGCTGACTCCCGATCAAGTTGTAGCGATTGCGTCCAACGGTGGAGGGAAACAAGCATTGGA
GACTGTCCAACGGCTCCTTCCCGTGTTGTGTCAAGCCCACGGTTTGACGCCTGCACAAGTGGTCGCCATC
GCCTCGAATGGCGGCGGTAAGCAGGCGCTGGAAACAGTACAGCGCCTGCTGCCTGTACTGTGCCAGGATC
ATGGACTGACACCCGAACAGGTGGTCGCCATTGCTTCTAACATCGGAGGACGGCCAGCCTTGGAGTCCAT
CGTAGCCCAATTGTCCAGGCCCGATCCCGCGTTGGCTGCGTTAACGAATGACCATCTGGTGGCGTTGGCA
TGTCTTGGTGGACGACCCGCGCTCGATGCAGTCAAAAAGGGTCTGCCTCATGCTCCCGCATTGATCAAAA
GAACCAACCGGCGGATTCCCGAGAGAACTTCCCATCGAGTCGCGGGATCC
