>Addgene plasmid #41379 | TAL3205 | addgene partial sequence | sequence record 56074 | JDS-TALEN-F 5'-TAGGGGTCGGTAAACAGTGG-3'
GCTGCTGACTGTGGCGGGTGAGCTTAGGGGGCCTCCGCTCCAGCTCGACACCGGGCAGCTGCTGAAGATC
GCGAAGAGAGGGGGAGTAACAGCGGTAGAGGCAGTGCACGCCTGGCGCAATGCGCTCACCGGGGCCCCCT
TGAACCTGACCCCAGACCAGGTAGTCGCAATCGCGTCACATGACGGGGGAAAGCAAGCCCTGGAAACCGT
GCAAAGGTTGTTGCCGGTCCTTTGTCAAGACCACGGCCTTACACCGGAGCAAGTCGTGGCCATTGCATCC
CACGACGGTGGCAAACAGGCTCTTGAGACGGTTCAGAGACTTCTCCCAGTTCTCTGTCAAGCCCACGGGC
TGACTCCCGATCAAGTTGTAGCGATTGCGTCGAACATTGGAGGGAAACAAGCATTGGAGACTGTCCAACG
GCTCCTTCCCGTGTTGTGTCAAGCCCACGGTTTGACGCCTGCACAAGTGGTCGCCATCGCCAGCCATGAT
GGCGGTAAGCAGGCGCTGGAAACAGTACAGCGCCTGCTGCCTGTACTGTGCCAGGATCATGGACTGACCC
CAGACCAGGTAGTCGCAATCGCGTCACATGACGGGGGAAAGCAAGCCCTGGAAACCGTGCAAAGGTTGTT
GCCGGTCCTTTGTCAAGACCACGGCCTTACACCGGAGCAAGTCGTGGCCATTGCAAGCAATGGGGGTGGC
AAACAGGCTCTTGAGACGGTTCAGAGACTTCTCCCAGTTCTCTGTCAAGCCCACGGGCTGACTCCCGATC
AAGTTGTAGCGATTGCGAATAACAATGGAGGGAAACAAGCATTGGAGACTGTCCAACGGCTCCTTCCCGT
GTTGTGTCAAGCCCACGGTTTGACGCCTGCACAAGTGGTCGCCATCGCC
